Addgene plasmid #221929: pAcGFP-N1_CBPdIDR6-H2
Purpose: Transient expression of GFP-tagged CBPdeltaIDR6-H2 in mammalian cells
Depositing lab: Daniel Bose. Depositing organization: University of Sheffield. Publication: CBP-IDRs regulate acetylation and gene expression. Gelder KL, Carruthers NA, Gilbert G, Harrison LJ, Evans BV, Evans TI, Ball SS, Dunning M, Craggs TD, Twelvetrees AE, Bose DA. Cell Rep. 2026 Mar 12;45(3):117109. doi: 10.1016/j.celrep.2026.117109. PubMed 41824454.
Backbone
  Vector backbone: pAcGFP-N1
  Backbone manufacturer: Clontech
  Backbone size w/o insert (bp): 4726
  Vector type: Mammalian Expression
Growth in bacteria
  Bacterial resistance: Kanamycin, 50 μg/mL
  Growth temperature: 37°C
  Growth strain: DH5alpha
  Copy number: High Copy
Gene/Insert
  Gene/Insert name: CBPdeltaIDR6-H2 (alt name: CREB binding protein)
  Species: H. sapiens (human)
  Insert size (bp): 7242
  Mutation: deletion of IDR6, CBP aa 1951 - 1978
  Entrez Gene: CREBBP (a.k.a. CBP, KAT3A, MKHK1, RSTS, RSTS1)
  Tag / fusion protein: GFP (C terminal on insert)
  Cloning method: Gibson Cloning
Terms and licenses: Academic/Nonprofit Terms; Industry Terms: Not Available to Industry
How to cite: pAcGFP-N1_CBPdIDR6-H2 was a gift from Daniel Bose (Addgene plasmid # 221929 ; http://n2t.net/addgene:221929 ; RRID:Addgene_221929)
