[The description below was written by a language model from this plasmid's Addgene catalogue record and pLannotate feature annotations shown in this document.]
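Description:
pAcGFP-N1_CBPdIDR6-H2 is a mammalian expression plasmid built on the Clontech pAcGFP-N1 backbone for transient production of a GFP-tagged deletion mutant of human CREB-binding protein (CBP, gene CREBBP). The insert, introduced by Gibson cloning, is a roughly 7.2 kb CBP coding sequence lacking residues 1951–1978, which the record describes as a deletion of IDR6 (the "IDR6-H2" segment of one of the protein's intrinsically disordered regions). It sits downstream of the human cytomegalovirus immediate early enhancer and promoter and is placed upstream of AcGFP1, a mammalian codon-optimised Aequorea coerulescens GFP, so the fluorescent tag lies at the C terminus of CBP. An SV40 polyadenylation signal terminates the transcript. The short "large T antigen" fragment annotated just before it is most likely part of the SV40-derived sequence in that region rather than an expressed element.

The full sequenced plasmid is just under 12 kb. It replicates in E. coli at high copy from a ColE1/pUC-type origin and also carries an f1 phage origin. A single Tn5 aminoglycoside phosphotransferase gene (NeoR/KanR) serves as the marker in both hosts. A bacterial bla-type promoter drives it for kanamycin selection, and the SV40 enhancer/early promoter drives it in mammalian cells, where it could confer G418 resistance, with an HSV TK poly(A) signal downstream. The small ble fragment annotated after this gene appears to be a backbone remnant.

CBP is a histone and non-histone acetyltransferase and a transcriptional coactivator. The associated work concerns how CBP's disordered regions regulate acetylation and gene expression, so this construct is suited to comparing the localisation and activity of the IDR6-H2 deletion mutant with other CBP variants in transfected cells.
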