Features (pLannotate 1.2.2; 14 found; start..end, strand, type, name):
     61..364     +  enhancer       CMV enhancer: human cytomegalovirus immediate early enhancer
    365..568     +  promoter       CMV promoter: human cytomegalovirus (CMV) immediate early promoter
    609..665     +  misc_feature   MCS: multiple cloning site
    667..7908    +  CDS            CREBBP: CBP_HUMAN - Also known as CBP. Experimental evidence at protein level: Swiss-Prot protein existence level 1. Acetylates histones, giving a specific tag for transcriptional activation (PubMed:24616510). Also acetylates non- histone proteins, like DDX21, FBL, IRF2, MAFG, NCOA3, POLR1E/PAF53 and FOXO1 (PubMed:10490106, PubMed:11154691, PubMed:12738767, PubMed:12929931, PubMed:9707565, PubMed:24207024, PubMed:28790157, PubMed:30540930). Binds specifically to phosphorylated CREB and enhances its transcriptional activity toward cAMP-responsive genes. Acts as a coactivator of ALX1. Acts as a circadia
   7915..8634    +  CDS            AcGFP1: Aequorea coerulescens GFP mammalian codon-optimized
   8650..8733    +  CDS            large T antigen (fragment): large T antigen from SV40 (simian virus 40)
   8756..8877    +  polyA_signal   SV40 poly(A) signal: SV40 polyadenylation signal
   8911..9339    -  rep_origin     f1 ori (sequence partly withheld): f1 bacteriophage origin of replication; arrow indicates direction of (+) strand synthesis
   9366..9470    +  promoter       AmpR promoter: bla
   9472..9829    +  promoter       SV40 promoter: SV40 enhancer and early promoter
   9864..10658   +  CDS            NeoR/KanR: aminoglycoside phosphotransferase from Tn5; aph(3')-II (or nptII); confers resistance to neomycin, kanamycin, and G418 (Geneticin®)
  10679..10831   +  CDS            ble (fragment): BLE_KLEPN - Experimental evidence at protein level: Swiss-Prot protein existence level 1. Binding protein with a strong affinity to the bleomycin family of antibiotics. Binds to CL990; an antimitotic-antibiotic compound. From Klebsiella pneumoniae.
  10890..10937   +  polyA_signal   HSV TK poly(A) signal: herpes simplex virus thymidine kinase polyadenylation signal (Cole and Stacy, 1985)
  11266..11854   +  rep_origin     ori: high-copy-number ColE1/pMB1/pBR322/pUC origin of replication
>Addgene plasmid #221929 | pAcGFP-N1_CBPdIDR6-H2 | addgene full sequence | sequence record 437455 | Addgene NGS Result
TAGTTATTAATAGTAATCAATTACGGGGTCATTAGTTCATAGCCCATATATGGAGTTCCGCGTTACATAA
CTTACGGTAAATGGCCCGCCTGGCTGACCGCCCAACGACCCCCGCCCATTGACGTCAATAATGACGTATG
TTCCCATAGTAACGCCAATAGGGACTTTCCATTGACGTCAATGGGTGGAGTATTTACGGTAAACTGCCCA
CTTGGCAGTACATCAAGTGTATCATATGCCAAGTACGCCCCCTATTGACGTCAATGACGGTAAATGGCCC
GCCTGGCATTATGCCCAGTACATGACCTTATGGGACTTTCCTACTTGGCAGTACATCTACGTATTAGTCA
TCGCTATTACCATGGTGATGCGGTTTTGGCAGTACATCAATGGGCGTGGATAGCGGTTTGACTCACGGGG
ATTTCCAAGTCTCCACCCCATTGACGTCAATGGGAGTTTGTTTTGGCACCAAAATCAACGGGACTTTCCA
AAATGTCGTAACAACTCCGCCCCATTGACGCAAATGGGCGGTAGGCGTGTACGGTGGGAGGTCTATATAA
GCAGAGCTGGTTTAGTGAACCGTCAGATCCGCTAGCGCTACCGGACTCAGATCTCGAGCTCAAGCTTCGA
ATTCTGCAGTCGACGGTACCGCGGGCCCGGGATCCAATGGCTGAGAACTTGCTGGACGGACCGCCCAACC
CCAAAAGAGCCAAACTCAGCTCGCCCGGTTTCTCGGCGAATGACAGCACAGATTTTGGATCATTGTTTGA
CTTGGAAAATGATCTTCCTGATGAGCTGATACCCAATGGAGGAGAATTAGGCCTTTTAAACAGTGGGAAC
CTTGTTCCAGATGCTGCTTCCAAACATAAACAACTGTCGGAGCTTCTACGAGGAGGCAGCGGCTCTAGTA
TCAACCCAGGAATAGGAAATGTGAGCGCCAGCAGCCCCGTGCAGCAGGGCCTGGGTGGCCAGGCTCAAGG
GCAGCCGAACAGTGCTAACATGGCCAGCCTCAGTGCCATGGGCAAGAGCCCTCTGAGCCAGGGAGATTCT
TCAGCCCCCAGCCTGCCTAAACAGGCAGCCAGCACCTCTGGGCCCACCCCCGCTGCCTCCCAAGCACTGA
ATCCGCAAGCACAAAAGCAAGTGGGGCTGGCGACTAGCAGCCCTGCCACGTCACAGACTGGACCTGGTAT
CTGCATGAATGCTAACTTTAACCAGACCCACCCAGGCCTCCTCAATAGTAACTCTGGCCATAGCTTAATT
AATCAGGCTTCACAAGGGCAGGCGCAAGTCATGAATGGATCTCTTGGGGCTGCTGGCAGAGGAAGGGGAG
CTGGAATGCCGTACCCTACTCCAGCCATGCAGGGCGCCTCGAGCAGCGTGCTGGCTGAGACCCTAACGCA
GGTTTCCCCGCAAATGACTGGTCACGCGGGACTGAACACCGCACAGGCAGGAGGCATGGCCAAGATGGGA
ATAACTGGGAACACAAGTCCATTTGGACAGCCCTTTAGTCAAGCTGGAGGGCAGCCAATGGGAGCCACTG
GAGTGAACCCCCAGTTAGCCAGCAAACAGAGCATGGTCAACAGTTTGCCCACCTTCCCTACAGATATCAA
GAATACTTCAGTCACCAACGTGCCAAATATGTCTCAGATGCAAACATCAGTGGGAATTGTACCCACACAA
GCAATTGCAACAGGCCCCACTGCAGATCCTGAAAAACGCAAACTGATACAGCAGCAGCTGGTTCTACTGC
TTCATGCTCATAAGTGTCAGAGACGAGAGCAAGCAAACGGAGAGGTTCGGGCCTGCTCGCTCCCGCATTG
TCGAACCATGAAAAACGTTTTGAATCACATGACGCATTGTCAGGCTGGGAAAGCCTGCCAAGTTGCCCAT
TGTGCATCTTCACGACAAATCATCTCTCATTGGAAGAACTGCACACGACATGACTGTCCTGTTTGCCTCC
CTTTGAAAAATGCCAGTGACAAGCGAAACCAACAAACCATCCTGGGGTCTCCAGCTAGTGGAATTCAAAA
CACAATTGGTTCTGTTGGCACAGGGCAACAGAATGCCACTTCTTTAAGTAACCCAAATCCCATAGACCCC
AGCTCCATGCAGCGAGCCTATGCTGCTCTCGGACTCCCCTACATGAACCAGCCCCAGACGCAGCTGCAGC
CTCAGGTTCCTGGCCAGCAACCAGCACAGCCTCAAACCCACCAGCAGATGAGGACTCTCAACCCCCTGGG
AAATAATCCAATGAACATTCCAGCAGGAGGAATAACAACAGATCAGCAGCCCCCAAACTTGATTTCAGAA
TCAGCTCTTCCGACTTCCCTGGGGGCCACAAACCCACTGATGAACGATGGCTCCAACTCTGGTAACATTG
GAACCCTCAGCACTATACCAACAGCAGCTCCTCCTTCTAGCACCGGTGTAAGGAAAGGCTGGCACGAACA
TGTCACTCAGGACCTGCGGAGCCATCTAGTGCATAAACTCGTCCAAGCCATCTTCCCAACACCTGATCCC
GCAGCTCTAAAGGATCGCCGCATGGAAAACCTGGTAGCCTATGCTAAGAAAGTGGAAGGGGACATGTACG
AGTCTGCCAACAGCAGGGATGAATATTATCACTTATTAGCAGAGAAAATCTACAAGATACAAAAAGAACT
AGAAGAAAAACGGAGGTCGCGTTTACATAAACAAGGCATCTTGGGGAACCAGCCAGCCTTACCAGCCCCG
GGGGCTCAGCCCCCTGTGATTCCACAGGCACAACCTGTGAGACCTCCAAATGGACCCCTGTCCCTGCCAG
TGAATCGCATGCAAGTTTCTCAAGGGATGAATTCATTTAACCCCATGTCCTTGGGGAACGTCCAGTTGCC
ACAAGCACCCATGGGACCTCGTGCAGCCTCCCCAATGAACCACTCTGTCCAGATGAACAGCATGGGCTCA
GTGCCAGGGATGGCCATTTCTCCTTCCCGAATGCCTCAGCCTCCGAACATGATGGGTGCACACACCAACA
ACATGATGGCCCAGGCGCCCGCTCAGAGCCAGTTTCTGCCACAGAACCAGTTCCCGTCATCCAGCGGGGC
GATGAGTGTGGGCATGGGGCAGCCGCCAGCCCAAACAGGCGTGTCACAGGGACAGGTGCCTGGTGCTGCT
CTTCCTAACCCTCTCAACATGCTGGGGCCTCAGGCCAGCCAGCTACCTTGCCCTCCAGTGACACAGTCAC
CACTGCACCCAACACCGCCTCCTGCTTCCACGGCTGCTGGCATGCCATCTCTCCAGCACACGACACCACC
TGGGATGACTCCTCCCCAGCCAGCAGCTCCCACTCAGCCATCAACTCCTGTGTCGTCTTCCGGGCAGACT
CCCACCCCGACTCCTGGCTCAGTGCCCAGTGCTACCCAAACCCAGAGCACCCCTACAGTCCAGGCAGCAG
CCCAGGCCCAGGTGACCCCGCAGCCTCAAACCCCAGTTCAGCCCCCGTCTGTGGCTACCCCTCAGTCATC
GCAGCAACAGCCGACGCCTGTGCACGCCCAGCCTCCTGGCACACCGCTTTCCCAGGCAGCAGCCAGCATT
GATAACAGAGTCCCTACCCCCTCCTCGGTGGCCAGCGCAGAAACCAATTCCCAGCAGCCAGGACCTGACG
TACCTGTGCTGGAAATGAAGACGGAGACCCAAGCAGAGGACACTGAGCCCGATCCTGGTGAATCCAAAGG
GGAGCCCAGGTCTGAGATGATGGAGGAGGATTTGCAAGGAGCTTCCCAAGTTAAAGAAGAAACAGACATA
GCAGAGCAGAAATCAGAACCAATGGAAGTGGATGAAAAGAAACCTGAAGTGAAAGTAGAAGTTAAAGAGG
AAGAAGAGAGTAGCAGTAACGGCACAGCCTCTCAGTCAACATCTCCTTCGCAGCCGCGCAAAAAAATCTT
TAAACCAGAGGAGTTACGCCAGGCCCTCATGCCAACCCTAGAAGCACTGTATCGACAGGACCCAGAGTCA
TTACCTTTCCGGCAGCCTGTAGATCCCCAGCTCCTCGGAATTCCAGACTATTTTGACATCGTAAAGAATC
CCATGGACCTCTCCACCATCAAGCGGAAGCTGGACACAGGGCAATACCAAGAGCCCTGGCAGTACGTGGA
CGACGTCTGGCTCATGTTCAACAATGCCTGGCTCTATAATCGCAAGACATCCCGAGTCTATAAGTTTTGC
AGTAAGCTTGCAGAGGTCTTTGAGCAGGAAATTGACCCTGTCATGCAGTCCCTTGGATATTGCTGTGGAC
GCAAGTATGAGTTTTCCCCACAGACTTTGTGCTGCTATGGGAAGCAGCTGTGTACCATTCCTCGCGATGC
TGCCTACTACAGCTATCAGAATAGGTATCATTTCTGTGAGAAGTGTTTCACAGAGATCCAGGGCGAGAAT
GTGACCCTGGGTGACGACCCTTCACAGCCCCAGACGACAATTTCAAAGGATCAGTTTGAAAAGAAGAAAA
ATGATACCTTAGACCCCGAACCTTTCGTTGATTGCAAGGAGTGTGGCCGGAAGATGCATCAGATTTGCGT
TCTGCACTATGACATCATTTGGCCTTCAGGTTTTGTGTGCGACAACTGCTTGAAGAAAACTGGCAGACCT
CGAAAAGAAAACAAATTCAGTGCTAAGAGGCTGCAGACCACAAGACTGGGAAACCACTTGGAAGACCGAG
TGAACAAATTTTTGCGGCGCCAGAATCACCCTGAAGCCGGGGAGGTTTTTGTCCGAGTGGTGGCCAGCTC
AGACAAGACGGTGGAGGTCAAGCCCGGGATGAAGTCACGGTTTGTGGATTCTGGGGAAATGTCTGAATCT
TTCCCATATCGAACCAAAGCTCTGTTTGCTTTTGAGGAAATTGACGGCGTGGATGTCTGCTTTTTTGGAA
TGCACGTCCAAGAATACGGCTCTGATTGCCCCCCTCCAAACACGAGGCGTGTGTACATTTCTTATCTGGA
TAGTATTCATTTCTTCCGGCCACGTTGCCTCCGCACAGCCGTTTACCATGAGATCCTTATTGGATATTTA
GAGTATGTGAAGAAATTAGGGTATGTGACAGGGCACATCTGGGCCTGTCCTCCAAGTGAAGGAGATGATT
ACATCTTCCATTGCCACCCACCTGATCAAAAAATACCCAAGCCAAAACGACTGCAGGAGTGGTACAAAAA
GATGCTGGACAAGGCGTTTGCAGAGCGGATCATCCATGACTACAAGGATATTTTCAAACAAGCAACTGAA
GACAGGCTCACCAGTGCCAAGGAACTGCCCTATTTTGAAGGTGATTTCTGGCCCAATGTGTTAGAAGAGA
GCATTAAGGAACTAGAACAAGAAGAAGAGGAGAGGAAAAAGGAAGAGAGCACTGCAGCCAGTGAAACCAC
TGAGGGCAGTCAGGGCGACAGCAAGAATGCCAAGAAGAAGAACAACAAGAAAACCAACAAGAACAAAAGC
AGCATCAGCCGCGCCAACAAGAAGAAGCCCAGCATGCCCAACGTGTCCAATGACCTGTCCCAGAAGCTGT
ATGCCACCATGGAGAAGCACAAGGAGGTCTTCTTCGTGATCCACCTGCACGCTGGGCCTGTCATCAACAC
CCTGCCCCCCATCGTCGACCCCGACCCCCTGCTCAGCTGTGACCTCATGGATGGGCGCGACGCCTTCCTC
ACCCTCGCCAGAGACAAGCACTGGGAGTTCTCCTCCTTGCGCCGCTCCAAGTGGTCCACGCTCTGCATGC
TGGTGGAGCTGCACACCCAGGGCCAGGACCGCTTTGTCTACACCTGCAACGAGTGCAAGCACCACGTGGA
GACGCGCTGGCACTGCACTGTGTGCGAGGACTACGACCTCTGCATCAACTGCTATAACACGAAGAGCCAT
GCCCATAAGATGGTGAAGTGGGGGCTGGGCCTGGATGACGAGGGCAGCAGCCAGGGCGAGCCACAGTCAA
AGAGCCCCCAGGAGTCACGCCGGCTGAGCATCCAGCGCTGCATCCAGTCGCTGGTGCACGCGTGCCAGTG
CCGCAACGCCAACTGCTCGCTGCCATCCTGCCAGAAGATGAAGCGGGTGGTGCAGCACACCAAGGGCTGC
AAACGCAAGACCAACGGGGGCTGCCCGGTGTGCAAGCAGCTCATCGCCCTCTGCTGCTACCACGCCAAGC
ACTGCCAAGAAAACAAATGCCCCGTGCCCTTCTGCCTCAACATCAAACACAAGCTCCGCCAGCAGCAGAT
CCAGCACCGCCTGCAGCAGGCCCAGCTCATGCGCCGGCGGATGGCCACCATGAACACCCGCAACGTGCCT
CAGCAGAGTCTGCCTTCTCCTACCTCAGCACCGCCCGGGACCCCCACACAGCAGCCCAGCACACCCCAGA
CGCCGCAGCCCCCTGCCCAGCCCCAACCCTCACCCGTGAGCATGTCACCAGCTGGCTTCCCCAGCGTGGC
CCGGACTCAGCCCCCCACCACGGTGTCCACAGGGAAGCCTACCAGCCAGGTGCCGGCCCCCCCACCCCCG
GCCCAGAACAGCATGCCCCCAGGACGCACGGGCATGGGGACCCCGGGGAGCCAGATGGCCCCCGTGAGCC
TGAATGTGCCCCGACCCAACCAGGTGAGCGGGCCCGTCATGCCCAGCATGCCTCCCGGGCAGTGGCAGCA
GGCGCCCCTTCCCCAGCAGCAGCCCATGCCAGGCTTGCCCAGGCCTGTGATATCCATGCAGGCCCAGGCG
GCCGTGGCTGGGCCCCGGATGCCCAGCGTGCAGCCACCCAGGAGCATCTCACCCAGCGCTCTGCAAGACC
TGCTGCGGACCCTGAAGTCGCCCAGCTCCCCTCAGCAGCAACAGCAGGTGCTGAACATTCTCAAATCAAA
CCCGCAGCTAATGGCAGCTTTCATCAAACAGCGCACAGCCAAGTACGTGGCCAATCAGCCCGGCATGCAG
CCCCAGCCTGGCCTCCAGTCCCAGCCCGGCATGCAACCCCAGCCTGGCATGCACCAGCAGCCCAGCCTGC
AGAACCTGAATGCCATGCAGGCTGGCGTGCCGCGGCCCGGTGTGCCTCCACAGCAGCAGGCGATGGGAGG
CCTGAACCCCCAGGGCCAGGCCTTGAACATCATGAACCCAGGACACAACCCCAACATGGCGAGTATGAAT
CCACAGTACCGAGAAATGTTACGGAGGCAGCTGCTGCAGCAGCAGCAGCAACAGCAGCAGCAACAACAGC
AGCAACAGCAGCAGCAGCAAGGGAGTGCCGGCATGGCTGGGGGCATGGCGGGGCACGGCCAGTTCCAGCA
GCCTCAAGGACCCGGAGGCTACCCACCGGCCATGCAGCAGCAGCAGCGCATGCAGCAGCATCTCCCCCTC
CAGGGCAGCTCCATGGGCCAGATGGCGGCTCAGATGGGACAGCTTGGCCAGATGGGGCAGCCGGGGCTGG
GGGCAGACAGCACCCCCAACATCCAGCAAGCCCTGCAGCAGCGGATTCTGCAGCAACAGCAGATGAAGCA
GCAGATTGGGTCCCCAGGCCAGCCGAACCCCATGAGCCCCCAGCAACACATGCTCTCAGGACAGCCACAG
GCCTCGCATCTCCCTGGCCAGCAGATCGCCACGTCCCTTAGTAACCAGGTGCGGTCTCCAGCCCCTGTCC
AGTCTCCACGGCCCCAGTCCCAGCCTCCACATTCCAGCCCGTCACCACGGATACAGCCCCAGCCTTCGCC
ACACCACGTCTCACCCCAGACTGGTTCCCCCCACCCCGGACTCGCAGTCACCATGGCCAGCTCCATAGAT
CAGGGACACTTGGGGAACCCCGAACAGAGTGCAATGCTCCCCCAGCTGAACACCCCCAGCAGGAGTGCGC
TGTCCAGCGAACTGTCCCTGGTCGGGGACACCACGGGGGACACGCTAGAGAAGTTTGTGGAGGGCTTGCC
GGTCATGGTGAGCAAGGGCGCCGAGCTGTTCACCGGCATCGTGCCCATCCTGATCGAGCTGAATGGCGAT
GTGAATGGCCACAAGTTCAGCGTGAGCGGCGAGGGCGAGGGCGATGCCACCTACGGCAAGCTGACCCTGA
AGTTCATCTGCACCACCGGCAAGCTGCCTGTGCCCTGGCCCACCCTGGTGACCACCCTGAGCTACGGCGT
GCAGTGCTTCTCACGCTACCCCGATCACATGAAGCAGCACGACTTCTTCAAGAGCGCCATGCCTGAGGGC
TACATCCAGGAGCGCACCATCTTCTTCGAGGATGACGGCAACTACAAGTCGCGCGCCGAGGTGAAGTTCG
AGGGCGATACCCTGGTGAATCGCATCGAGCTGACCGGCACCGATTTCAAGGAGGATGGCAACATCCTGGG
CAATAAGATGGAGTACAACTACAACGCCCACAATGTGTACATCATGACCGACAAGGCCAAGAATGGCATC
AAGGTGAACTTCAAGATCCGCCACAACATCGAGGATGGCAGCGTGCAGCTGGCCGACCACTACCAGCAGA
ATACCCCCATCGGCGATGGCCCTGTGCTGCTGCCCGATAACCACTACCTGTCCACCCAGAGCGCCCTGTC
CAAGGACCCCAACGAGAAGCGCGATCACATGATCTACTTCGGCTTCGTGACCGCCGCCGCCATCACCCAC
GGCATGGATGAGCTGTACAAGTGAGCGGCCGCGACTCTAGATCATAATCAGCCATACCACATTTGTAGAG
GTTTTACTTGCTTTAAAAAACCTCCCACACCTCCCCCTGAACCTGAAACATAAAATGAATGCAATTGTTG
TTGTTAACTTGTTTATTGCAGCTTATAATGGTTACAAATAAAGCAATAGCATCACAAATTTCACAAATAA
AGCATTTTTTTCACTGCATTCTAGTTGTGGTTTGTCCAAACTCATCAATGTATCTTAAGGCGTAAATTGT
AAGCGTTAATATTTTGTTAAAATTCGCGTTAAATTTTTGTTAAATCAGCTCATTTTTTAACCAATAGGCC
GAAATCGGCAAAATCCCTTATAAATCAAAAGAATAGACCGAGATAGGGT
[37 nt withheld, positions 9010-9046]
AAAGAACGTGGACTCCAACGTCAAAGG
[49 nt withheld, positions 9074-9122]
T
[91 nt withheld, positions 9124-9214]
G
[124 nt withheld, positions 9216-9339]
CAGGTGGCACTTTTCGGGGAAATGTGCGCGGAACCCCTATTTGTTTATTTTTCTAAATACATTCAAATAT
GTATCCGCTCATGAGACAATAACCCTGATAAATGCTTCAATAATATTGAAAAAGGAAGAGTCCTGAGGCG
GAAAGAACCAGCTGTGGAATGTGTGTCAGTTAGGGTGTGGAAAGTCCCCAGGCTCCCCAGCAGGCAGAAG
TATGCAAAGCATGCATCTCAATTAGTCAGCAACCAGGTGTGGAAAGTCCCCAGGCTCCCCAGCAGGCAGA
AGTATGCAAAGCATGCATCTCAATTAGTCAGCAACCATAGTCCCGCCCCTAACTCCGCCCATCCCGCCCC
TAACTCCGCCCAGTTCCGCCCATTCTCCGCCCCATGGCTGACTAATTTTTTTTATTTATGCAGAGGCCGA
GGCCGCCTCGGCCTCTGAGCTATTCCAGAAGTAGTGAGGAGGCTTTTTTGGAGGCCTAGGCTTTTGCAAA
GATCGATCAAGAGACAGGATGAGGATCGTTTCGCATGATTGAACAAGATGGATTGCACGCAGGTTCTCCG
GCCGCTTGGGTGGAGAGGCTATTCGGCTATGACTGGGCACAACAGACAATCGGCTGCTCTGATGCCGCCG
TGTTCCGGCTGTCAGCGCAGGGGCGCCCGGTTCTTTTTGTCAAGACCGACCTGTCCGGTGCCCTGAATGA
ACTGCAAGACGAGGCAGCGCGGCTATCGTGGCTGGCCACGACGGGCGTTCCTTGCGCAGCTGTGCTCGAC
GTTGTCACTGAAGCGGGAAGGGACTGGCTGCTATTGGGCGAAGTGCCGGGGCAGGATCTCCTGTCATCTC
ACCTTGCTCCTGCCGAGAAAGTATCCATCATGGCTGATGCAATGCGGCGGCTGCATACGCTTGATCCGGC
TACCTGCCCATTCGACCACCAAGCGAAACATCGCATCGAGCGAGCACGTACTCGGATGGAAGCCGGTCTT
GTCGATCAGGATGATCTGGACGAAGAGCATCAGGGGCTCGCGCCAGCCGAACTGTTCGCCAGGCTCAAGG
CGAGCATGCCCGACGGCGAGGATCTCGTCGTGACCCATGGCGATGCCTGCTTGCCGAATATCATGGTGGA
AAATGGCCGCTTTTCTGGATTCATCGACTGTGGCCGGCTGGGTGTGGCGGACCGCTATCAGGACATAGCG
TTGGCTACCCGTGATATTGCTGAAGAGCTTGGCGGCGAATGGGCTGACCGCTTCCTCGTGCTTTACGGTA
TCGCCGCTCCCGATTCGCAGCGCATCGCCTTCTATCGCCTTCTTGACGAGTTCTTCTGAGCGGGACTCTG
GGGTTCGAAATGACCGACCAAGCGACGCCCAACCTGCCATCACGAGATTTCGATTCCACCGCCGCCTTCT
ATGAAAGGTTGGGCTTCGGAATCGTTTTCCGGGACGCCGGCTGGATGATCCTCCAGCGCGGGGATCTCAT
GCTGGAGTTCTTCGCCCACCCTAGGGGGAGGCTAACTGAAACACGGAAGGAGACAATACCGGAAGGAACC
CGCGCTATGACGGCAATAAAAAGACAGAATAAAACGCACGGTGTTGGGTCGTTTGTTCATAAACGCGGGG
TTCGGTCCCAGGGCTGGCACTCTGTCGATACCCCACCGAGACCCCATTGGGGCCAATACGCCCGCGTTTC
TTCCTTTTCCCCACCCCACCCCCCAAGTTCGGGTGAAGGCCCAGGGCTCGCAGCCAACGTCGGGGCGGCA
GGCCCTGCCATAGCCTCAGGTTACTCATATATACTTTAGATTGATTTAAAACTTCATTTTTAATTTAAAA
GGATCTAGGTGAAGATCCTTTTTGATAATCTCATGACCAAAATCCCTTAACGTGAGTTTTCGTTCCACTG
AGCGTCAGACCCCGTAGAAAAGATCAAAGGATCTTCTTGAGATCCTTTTTTTCTGCGCGTAATCTGCTGC
TTGCAAACAAAAAAACCACCGCTACCAGCGGTGGTTTGTTTGCCGGATCAAGAGCTACCAACTCTTTTTC
CGAAGGTAACTGGCTTCAGCAGAGCGCAGATACCAAATACTGTTCTTCTAGTGTAGCCGTAGTTAGGCCA
CCACTTCAAGAACTCTGTAGCACCGCCTACATACCTCGCTCTGCTAATCCTGTTACCAGTGGCTGCTGCC
AGTGGCGATAAGTCGTGTCTTACCGGGTTGGACTCAAGACGATAGTTACCGGATAAGGCGCAGCGGTCGG
GCTGAACGGGGGGTTCGTGCACACAGCCCAGCTTGGAGCGAACGACCTACACCGAACTGAGATACCTACA
GCGTGAGCTATGAGAAAGCGCCACGCTTCCCGAAGGGAGAAAGGCGGACAGGTATCCGGTAAGCGGCAGG
GTCGGAACAGGAGAGCGCACGAGGGAGCTTCCAGGGGGAAACGCCTGGTATCTTTATAGTCCTGTCGGGT
TTCGCCACCTCTGACTTGAGCGTCGATTTTTGTGATGCTCGTCAGGGGGGCGGAGCCTATGGAAAAACGC
CAGCAACGCGGCCTTTTTACGGTTCCTGGCCTTTTGCTGGCCTTTTGCTCACATGTTCTTTCCTGCGTTA
TCCCCTGATTCTGTGGATAACCGTATTACCGCCATGCAT
